Addgene plasmid #161357: pDONR221-SLC46A1_STOP
Purpose: Gateway entry clone with codon-optimized ORF sequence for subcloning into custom expression vectors. Contains a STOP codon at the end of the codon-optimized ORF sequence.
Depositing lab: RESOLUTE Consortium & Giulio Superti-Furga. Depositing organization: CeMM Research Center for Molecular Medicine. Publication: The RESOLUTE consortium: unlocking SLC transporters for drug discovery. Superti-Furga G, Lackner D, Wiedmer T, Ingles-Prieto A, Barbosa B, Girardi E, Goldmann U, Gurtl B, Klavins K, Klimek C, Lindinger S, Lineiro-Retes E, Muller AC, Onstein S, Redinger G, Reil D, Sedlyarov V, Wolf G, Crawford M, Everley R, ... Steppan CM. Nat Rev Drug Discov. 2020 Jul;19(7):429-430. doi: 10.1038/d41573-020-00056-6. PubMed 32265506.
Backbone
  Vector backbone: pDONR221
  Backbone manufacturer: ThermoFisher Scientific
  Backbone size w/o insert (bp): 2550
  Vector type: Mammalian Expression
Growth in bacteria
  Bacterial resistance: Kanamycin, 50 μg/mL
  Growth temperature: 37°C
  Growth strain: NEB Stable
  Copy number: High Copy
Gene/Insert
  Gene/Insert name: SLC46A1 (alt name: HCP1, MGC9564, PCFT)
  Species: H. sapiens (human)
  Insert size (bp): 1380
  Entrez Gene: SLC46A1 (a.k.a. G21, HCP1, PCFT)
  Cloning method: Gateway Cloning
  Sequencing primers: 5′ M13-fwd; 3′ M13-rev
Terms and licenses: Academic/Nonprofit Terms; Industry Terms
Depositor comments: This plasmid contains a STOP codon at the end of the codon-optimized ORF. For the version of this plasmid that does not contain a STOP codon, please see Addgene plasmid 132191 For more information on the full Resolute plasmid collection, please see www.addgene.org/depositor-collections/re-solute/. Please provide your feedback on this plasmid to the RESOLUTE consortium by filling out their RESOLUTE repository feedback form: https://forms.office.com/Pages/ResponsePage.aspx?id=0e05yklzmkS7rjFGQL4N7z4feCLQvEJAmVcOCM_u885UN1JJRko0Ukg4TVQwNTZLOUxPQVJWT1NHUCQlQCN0PWcu
How to cite: pDONR221-SLC46A1_STOP was a gift from RESOLUTE Consortium & Giulio Superti-Furga (Addgene plasmid # 161357 ; http://n2t.net/addgene:161357 ; RRID:Addgene_161357)
