[The description below was written by a language model from this plasmid's Addgene catalogue record and pLannotate feature annotations shown in this document.]
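Description:
pDONR221-SLC46A1_STOP is a Gateway entry clone built on the pDONR221 backbone, carrying a codon-optimized open reading frame for human SLC46A1 (also known as PCFT or HCP1). This solute carrier is described as a proton-coupled, high-affinity intestinal folate transporter that can also mediate heme uptake, with higher affinity for folate. The sequenced plasmid is about 3.9 kb. It is maintained in E. coli through a high-copy ColE1/pUC-type origin and selected with kanamycin via an aminoglycoside phosphotransferase gene.

The roughly 1.4 kb ORF lies between attL1 and attL2, the recombination sites used in the Gateway LR reaction, so the coding sequence can be moved directionally into any attR-containing destination vector. This version retains a stop codon at the end of the ORF, which suits native or N-terminally tagged expression but prevents C-terminal fusions. The depositors note that a companion clone without the stop codon exists for that purpose. Although the catalogue lists the vector type as mammalian expression, the feature table shows no eukaryotic promoter or polyadenylation signal flanking the insert, so expression in mammalian cells depends on the destination vector chosen. The only promoter annotated is a T7 promoter just outside attL2, oriented toward the insert on the reverse strand. The rrnB T1 and T2 terminators upstream of attL1 insulate the cassette from read-through transcription in bacteria. The short lacI and lacZα fragments are backbone remnants. M13 forward and reverse primer sites allow the insert to be sequenced. The plasmid belongs to a consortium collection of SLC transporter clones intended to support transporter research and drug discovery.
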