Features (pLannotate 1.2.2; 10 found; start..end, strand, type, name):
      1..100     +  protein_bind   attL1: mutant version of attL; recombination site for the Gateway® LR reaction LR Clonase™
    106..1482    +  CDS            SLC46A1: PCFT_HUMAN - Also known as HCP1, PCFT. Experimental evidence at protein level: Swiss-Prot protein existence level 1. Has been shown to act both as an intestinal proton-coupled high-affinity folate transporter and as an intestinal heme transporter which mediates heme uptake from the gut lumen into duodenal epithelial cells. The iron is then released from heme and may be transported into the bloodstream. Dietary heme iron is an important nutritional source of iron. Shows a higher affinity for folate than heme. From Homo sapiens (Human).
   1487..1586    -  protein_bind   attL2: mutant version of attL; recombination site for the Gateway® LR reaction LR Clonase™
   1604..1622    -  promoter       T7 promoter: promoter for bacteriophage T7 RNA polymerase
   1756..2565    +  CDS            KanR: aminoglycoside phosphotransferase; aph(3')-Ia; confers resistance to kanamycin in bacteria or G418 (Geneticin®) in eukaryotes
   2712..3300    +  rep_origin     ori: high-copy-number ColE1/pMB1/pBR322/pUC origin of replication
   3483..3575    +  CDS            lacI (fragment): lac repressor; lacI; The lac repressor binds to the lac operator to inhibit transcription in E. coli. This inhibition can be relieved by adding lactose or isopropyl-β-D-thiogalactopyranoside (IPTG).
   3630..3657    -  terminator     rrnB T2 terminator: transcription terminator T2 from the E. coli rrnB gene
   3789..3832    +  terminator     rrnB T1 terminator: Escherichia coli rrnB; transcription terminator T1 from the E. coli rrnB gene
   3879..3915    -  CDS            lacZα (fragment): LacZα fragment of β-galactosidase; lacZ fragment
>Addgene plasmid #161357 | pDONR221-SLC46A1_STOP | addgene full sequence | sequence record 408926 | Addgene NGS Result
CAAATAATGATTTTATTTTGACTGATAGTGACCTGTTCGTTGCAACACATTGATGAGCAATGCTTTTTTA
TAATGCCAACTTTGTACAAAAAAGCAGGCTCCACCATGGAGGGATCTGCCAGCCCACCTGAGAAGCCAAG
GGCAAGGCCAGCAGCAGCCGTGCTGTGCAGGGGCCCTGTGGAGCCACTGGTGTTCCTGGCCAACTTTGCC
CTGGTGCTGCAGGGCCCACTGACCACACAGTACCTGTGGCACCGGTTCAGCGCCGACCTGGGATATAACG
GAACCAGGCAGAGAGGCGGCTGTAGCAATAGATCCGCCGATCCCACCATGCAGGAGGTGGAGACCCTGAC
ATCCCACTGGACACTGTACATGAATGTGGGCGGCTTCCTGGTGGGCCTGTTTAGCTCCACACTGCTGGGA
GCATGGTCCGACTCTGTGGGCCGGAGACCTCTGCTGGTGCTGGCAAGCCTGGGACTGCTGCTGCAGGCCC
TGGTGTCCGTGTTCGTGGTGCAGCTGCAGCTGCACGTGGGCTATTTTGTGCTGGGCAGAATCCTGTGCGC
ACTGCTGGGCGACTTCGGAGGACTGCTGGCAGCATCTTTTGCCAGCGTGGCAGACGTGAGCAGCTCCAGG
AGCCGCACCTTCCGGATGGCACTGCTGGAGGCATCCATCGGAGTGGCAGGAATGCTGGCATCTCTGCTGG
GAGGACACTGGCTGAGAGCACAGGGCTACGCCAACCCCTTTTGGCTGGCCCTGGCCCTGCTGATCGCCAT
GACCCTGTATGCCGCCTTCTGTTTTGGCGAGACACTGAAGGAGCCTAAGTCTACCAGGCTGTTCACATTT
CGGCACCACAGAAGCATCGTGCAGCTGTACGTGGCACCAGCACCAGAGAAGTCTCGCAAGCACCTGGCCC
TGTATAGCCTGGCCATCTTCGTGGTCATCACCGTGCACTTTGGCGCCCAGGACATCCTGACCCTGTACGA
GCTGAGCACACCTCTGTGCTGGGATTCCAAGCTGATCGGATACGGATCTGCCGCACAGCACCTGCCATAT
CTGACAAGCCTGCTGGCCCTGAAGCTGCTGCAGTACTGTCTGGCAGACGCATGGGTGGCAGAGATCGGAC
TGGCCTTCAACATCCTGGGCATGGTGGTGTTCGCCTTTGCCACCATCACACCACTGATGTTCACCGGCTA
TGGCCTGCTGTTTCTGTCCCTGGTCATCACACCCGTGATCAGGGCCAAGCTGTCTAAGCTGGTGCGCGAG
ACCGAGCAGGGCGCCCTGTTTAGCGCCGTGGCATGCGTGAATTCCCTGGCCATGCTGACCGCCTCCGGCA
TCTTCAACTCTCTGTATCCTGCCACCCTGAACTTCATGAAGGGCTTCCCATTTCTGCTGGGAGCAGGACT
GCTGCTGATCCCAGCCGTGCTGATCGGCATGCTGGAGAAGGCCGATCCTCACCTGGAGTTCCAGCAGTTT
CCCCAGTCCCCTTAAGACCCAGCTTTCTTGTACAAAGTTGGCATTATAAGAAAGCATTGCTTATCAATTT
GTTGCAACGAACAGGTCACTATCAGTCAAAATAAAATCATTATTTGCCATCCAGCTGATATCCCCTATAG
TGAGTCGTATTACATGGTCATAGCTGTTTCCTGGCAGCTCTGGCCCGTGTCTCAAAATCTCTGATGTTAC
ATTGCACAAGATAAAAATATATCATCATGAACAATAAAACTGTCTGCTTACATAAACAGTAATACAAGGG
GTGTTATGAGCCATATTCAACGGGAAACGTCGAGGCCGCGATTAAATTCCAACATGGATGCTGATTTATA
TGGGTATAAATGGGCTCGCGATAATGTCGGGCAATCAGGTGCGACAATCTATCGCTTGTATGGGAAGCCC
GATGCGCCAGAGTTGTTTCTGAAACATGGCAAAGGTAGCGTTGCCAATGATGTTACAGATGAGATGGTCA
GACTAAACTGGCTGACGGAATTTATGCCTCTTCCGACCATCAAGCATTTTATCCGTACTCCTGATGATGC
ATGGTTACTCACCACTGCGATCCCCGGAAAAACAGCATTCCAGGTATTAGAAGAATATCCTGATTCAGGT
GAAAATATTGTTGATGCGCTGGCAGTGTTCCTGCGCCGGTTGCATTCGATTCCTGTTTGTAATTGTCCTT
TTAACAGCGATCGCGTATTTCGTCTCGCTCAGGCGCAATCACGAATGAATAACGGTTTGGTTGATGCGAG
TGATTTTGATGACGAGCGTAATGGCTGGCCTGTTGAACAAGTCTGGAAAGAAATGCATAAACTTTTGCCA
TTCTCACCGGATTCAGTCGTCACTCATGGTGATTTCTCACTTGATAACCTTATTTTTGACGAGGGGAAAT
TAATAGGTTGTATTGATGTTGGACGAGTCGGAATCGCAGACCGATACCAGGATCTTGCCATCCTATGGAA
CTGCCTCGGTGAGTTTTCTCCTTCATTACAGAAACGGCTTTTTCAAAAATATGGTATTGATAATCCTGAT
ATGAATAAATTGCAGTTTCATTTGATGCTCGATGAGTTTTTCTAATCAGAATTGGTTAATTGGTTGTAAC
ACTGGCAGAGCATTACGCTGACTTGACGGGACGGCGCAAGCTCATGACCAAAATCCCTTAACGTGAGTTA
CGCGTCGTTCCACTGAGCGTCAGACCCCGTAGAAAAGATCAAAGGATCTTCTTGAGATCCTTTTTTTCTG
CGCGTAATCTGCTGCTTGCAAACAAAAAAACCACCGCTACCAGCGGTGGTTTGTTTGCCGGATCAAGAGC
TACCAACTCTTTTTCCGAAGGTAACTGGCTTCAGCAGAGCGCAGATACCAAATACTGTTCTTCTAGTGTA
GCCGTAGTTAGGCCACCACTTCAAGAACTCTGTAGCACCGCCTACATACCTCGCTCTGCTAATCCTGTTA
CCAGTGGCTGCTGCCAGTGGCGATAAGTCGTGTCTTACCGGGTTGGACTCAAGACGATAGTTACCGGATA
AGGCGCAGCGGTCGGGCTGAACGGGGGGTTCGTGCACACAGCCCAGCTTGGAGCGAACGACCTACACCGA
ACTGAGATACCTACAGCGTGAGCTATGAGAAAGCGCCACGCTTCCCGAAGGGAGAAAGGCGGACAGGTAT
CCGGTAAGCGGCAGGGTCGGAACAGGAGAGCGCACGAGGGAGCTTCCAGGGGGAAACGCCTGGTATCTTT
ATAGTCCTGTCGGGTTTCGCCACCTCTGACTTGAGCGTCGATTTTTGTGATGCTCGTCAGGGGGGCGGAG
CCTATGGAAAAACGCCAGCAACGCGGCCTTTTTACGGTTCCTGGCCTTTTGCTGGCCTTTTGCTCACATG
TTCTTTCCTGCGTTATCCCCTGATTCTGTGGATAACCGTATTACCGCCTTTGAGTGAGCTGATACCGCTC
GCCGCAGCCGAACGACCGAGCGCAGCGAGTCAGTGAGCGAGGAAGCGGAAGAGCGCCCAATACGCAAACC
GCCTCTCCCCGCGCGTTGGCCGATTCATTAATGCAGCTGGCACGACAGGTTTCCCGACTGGAAAGCGGGC
AGTGAGCGCAACGCAATTAATACGCGTACCGCTAGCCAGGAAGAGTTTGTAGAAACGCAAAAAGGCCATC
CGTCAGGATGGCCTTCTGCTTAGTTTGATGCCTGGCAGTTTATGGCGGGCGTCCTGCCCGCCACCCTCCG
GGCCGTTGCTTCACAACGTTCAAATCCGCTCCCGGCGGATTTGTCCTACTCAGGAGAGCGTTCACCGACA
AACAACAGATAAAACGAAAGGCCCAGTCTTCCGACTGAGCCTTTCGTTTTATTTGATGCCTGGCAGTTCC
CTACTCTCGCGTTAACGCTAGCATGGATGTTTTCCCAGTCACGACGTTGTAAAACGACGGCCAGTCTTAA
GCTCGGGCCC
