>Addgene plasmid #161357 | pDONR221-SLC46A1_STOP | depositor partial sequence | sequence record 312649 | Codon-optimized ORF of SLC46A1
ATGGAGGGATCTGCCAGCCCACCTGAGAAGCCAAGGGCAAGGCCAGCAGCAGCCGTGCTGTGCAGGGGCC
CTGTGGAGCCACTGGTGTTCCTGGCCAACTTTGCCCTGGTGCTGCAGGGCCCACTGACCACACAGTACCT
GTGGCACCGGTTCAGCGCCGACCTGGGATATAACGGAACCAGGCAGAGAGGCGGCTGTAGCAATAGATCC
GCCGATCCCACCATGCAGGAGGTGGAGACCCTGACATCCCACTGGACACTGTACATGAATGTGGGCGGCT
TCCTGGTGGGCCTGTTTAGCTCCACACTGCTGGGAGCATGGTCCGACTCTGTGGGCCGGAGACCTCTGCT
GGTGCTGGCAAGCCTGGGACTGCTGCTGCAGGCCCTGGTGTCCGTGTTCGTGGTGCAGCTGCAGCTGCAC
GTGGGCTATTTTGTGCTGGGCAGAATCCTGTGCGCACTGCTGGGCGACTTCGGAGGACTGCTGGCAGCAT
CTTTTGCCAGCGTGGCAGACGTGAGCAGCTCCAGGAGCCGCACCTTCCGGATGGCACTGCTGGAGGCATC
CATCGGAGTGGCAGGAATGCTGGCATCTCTGCTGGGAGGACACTGGCTGAGAGCACAGGGCTACGCCAAC
CCCTTTTGGCTGGCCCTGGCCCTGCTGATCGCCATGACCCTGTATGCCGCCTTCTGTTTTGGCGAGACAC
TGAAGGAGCCTAAGTCTACCAGGCTGTTCACATTTCGGCACCACAGAAGCATCGTGCAGCTGTACGTGGC
ACCAGCACCAGAGAAGTCTCGCAAGCACCTGGCCCTGTATAGCCTGGCCATCTTCGTGGTCATCACCGTG
CACTTTGGCGCCCAGGACATCCTGACCCTGTACGAGCTGAGCACACCTCTGTGCTGGGATTCCAAGCTGA
TCGGATACGGATCTGCCGCACAGCACCTGCCATATCTGACAAGCCTGCTGGCCCTGAAGCTGCTGCAGTA
CTGTCTGGCAGACGCATGGGTGGCAGAGATCGGACTGGCCTTCAACATCCTGGGCATGGTGGTGTTCGCC
TTTGCCACCATCACACCACTGATGTTCACCGGCTATGGCCTGCTGTTTCTGTCCCTGGTCATCACACCCG
TGATCAGGGCCAAGCTGTCTAAGCTGGTGCGCGAGACCGAGCAGGGCGCCCTGTTTAGCGCCGTGGCATG
CGTGAATTCCCTGGCCATGCTGACCGCCTCCGGCATCTTCAACTCTCTGTATCCTGCCACCCTGAACTTC
ATGAAGGGCTTCCCATTTCTGCTGGGAGCAGGACTGCTGCTGATCCCAGCCGTGCTGATCGGCATGCTGG
AGAAGGCCGATCCTCACCTGGAGTTCCAGCAGTTTCCCCAGTCCCCTTAA
